Addgene plasmid #148344: pAc5.1B-lambdaN-HA-DmMextli-M605D_AB
Purpose: Insect Expression of DmMextli-M605D
Depositing lab: Elisa Izaurralde. Depositing organization: Max Planck Institute for Developmental Biology. Publication: Mextli proteins use both canonical bipartite and novel tripartite binding modes to form eIF4E complexes that display differential sensitivity to 4E-BP regulation. Peter D, Weber R, Kone C, Chung MY, Ebertsch L, Truffault V, Weichenrieder O, Igreja C, Izaurralde E. Genes Dev. 2015 Sep 1;29(17):1835-49. doi: 10.1101/gad.269068.115. Epub 2015 Aug 20. PubMed 26294658.
Backbone
  Vector backbone: Unknown
  Vector type: Insect Expression
Growth in bacteria
  Bacterial resistance: Ampicillin, 100 μg/mL
  Growth temperature: 37°C
  Growth strain: DH5alpha
  Copy number: Low Copy
Gene/Insert
  Gene/Insert name: DmMextli-M605D
  Species: D. melanogaster (fly)
  Mutation: 4 silent mutations compared to the sequence given by NCBI:NM_164598.
  Entrez Gene: mxt (a.k.a. Dmel_CG2950, BcDNA:GH06479, CG2950, Dmel\CG2950, cg2950)
  Cloning method: Unknown
Terms and licenses: Academic/Nonprofit Terms; Industry Terms: Not Available to Industry
Depositor comments: Plasmids from this collection were made available to the research community and donated after the lab closed. Please note that the sequence provided by the depositing laboratory may be theoretical/predicted or based on Sanger sequencing results. There may be discrepancies between sequencing results obtained by Addgene and the depositor sequence. If an Addgene verified sequence is not available, please contact before placing your order to request that our lab fully sequence the plasmid.
How to cite: pAc5.1B-lambdaN-HA-DmMextli-M605D_AB was a gift from Elisa Izaurralde (Addgene plasmid # 148344 ; http://n2t.net/addgene:148344 ; RRID:Addgene_148344)
