[The description below was written by a language model from this plasmid's Addgene catalogue record and pLannotate feature annotations shown in this document.]
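Description:
pAc5.1B-lambdaN-HA-DmMextli-M605D_AB is an insect-cell expression plasmid of about 7.4 kb for producing a point mutant of the Drosophila melanogaster translation factor Mextli (mxt, CG2950). The catalogue lists the backbone as unknown, although the name and the annotated parts point to a pAc5.1-type vector. It is maintained in E. coli through a ColE1/pUC-family origin and selected with ampicillin via the β-lactamase gene and its bla promoter. The record lists it as low copy even though the origin is annotated as a high-copy type. No selectable marker for insect cells is annotated, which fits transient transfection use. Short fragments annotated as a tetracycline resistance gene and SV40 large T antigen appear to be non-functional backbone remnants.

Expression is driven by the constitutive Drosophila actin 5C promoter. The coding region begins with a short fragment of the bacteriophage lambda N protein, followed by an HA epitope (annotated as a fragment of a 3xHA tag, about one repeat long) and then the Mextli open reading frame. The insert carries the M605D substitution and four silent changes relative to the NCBI reference. A vector-derived V5 tag lies downstream of the insert, but the record does not say whether it is translated in frame or preceded by a stop codon. An SV40 polyadenylation signal follows.

The lambda N peptide binds BoxB RNA hairpins, so such fusions are typically used in tethering assays that recruit a protein to a BoxB-containing reporter mRNA, with HA allowing detection or immunoprecipitation. The associated study examined how Mextli proteins form complexes with eIF4E. The record does not state the specific effect of M605D.
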