Features (pLannotate 1.2.2; 11 found; start..end, strand, type, name):
      1..2510    +  promoter       Ac5 promoter: Drosophila melanogaster actin 5C promoter
   2530..2595    +  CDS            N (fragment): REGN_LAMBD - Experimental evidence at protein level: Swiss-Prot protein existence level 1. Plays a role as a transcriptional antitermination factor that allows the virus to initiate its lytic phase. Activates expression of the delayed viral early genes by modifying host RNA polymerase (RNAP) into a form that is resistant to termination signals. This antitermination function requires the host NusA protein which serves to stabilize the interaction between antitermination protein N and host RNA polymerase. From Escherichia phage lambda (Bacteriophage lambda).
   2620..2646    +  CDS            3xHA (fragment): three tandem HA epitope tags
   2665..4623    +  CDS            mxt: MXT_DROME - Experimental evidence at protein level: Swiss-Prot protein existence level 1. Plays a role in promoting translation. From Drosophila melanogaster (Fruit fly).
   4643..4684    +  CDS            V5 tag: epitope tag from simian virus 5
   4784..4918    -  polyA_signal   SV40 poly(A) signal: SV40 polyadenylation signal
   4941..5025    -  CDS            large T antigen (fragment): large T antigen from SV40 (simian virus 40)
   5026..5473    +  CDS            TcR (fragment): tetracycline efflux protein; tet; confers resistance to tetracycline
   5519..6107    -  rep_origin     ori: high-copy-number ColE1/pMB1/pBR322/pUC origin of replication
   6278..7138    -  CDS            AmpR: β-lactamase; bla; confers resistance to ampicillin, carbenicillin, and related antibiotics
   7139..7243    -  promoter       AmpR promoter: bla
>Addgene plasmid #148344 | pAc5.1B-lambdaN-HA-DmMextli-M605D_AB | addgene full sequence | sequence record 356618 | Addgene NGS Result
CATGAATGGCATCAACTCTGAATCAAATCTTTGCAGATGCACCTACTTCTCATTTCCACTGTCACATCAT
TTTTCCAGATCTCGCTGCCTGTTATGTGGCCCACAAACCAAGACACGTTTTATGGCCATTAAAGCTGGCT
GATCGTCGCCAAACACCAAATACATAATGAATATGTACACATTCGAGAAAGAAGCGATCAAAGAAGCGTC
TTCGGGCGGAGTAGGAGAATGCGGAGGAGAAGGAGAACGAGCTGATCTAGTATCTCTCCACAATCCAATG
CCAACTGACCAACTGGCCATATTCGGAGCAATTTGAAGCCAATTTCCATCGCCTGGCGATCGCTCCATTC
TTGGCTATATGTTTTTCACCGTTACCCGGGGCCATTTTCAAAGACTCGTCGGCAAGATAAGATTGTGTCA
CTCGCTGTCTCTCTTCATTTGTCGAAGAATGCTGAGGAATTTCGCGATGACGTCGGCGAGTATTTTGAAG
AATGAGAATAATTTGTATTTATACGAAAATCAGTTAGTGGAATTTTCTACAAAAACATGTTATCTATAGA
TAATTTTGTTGCAAAATATGTTGACTATGACAAAGATTGTATGTATATACCTTTAATGTATTCTCATTTT
CTTATGTATTTATAATGGCAATGATGATACTGATGATATTTTAAGATGATGCCAGACCAAAAGGCTTGAA
TTTCTGCGTCTTTTGCCGAACGCAGTGCATGTGCAATTGTTGTTTTTTGGAATATTCAATTTTCGGACTG
TCCGCTTTGATTTCAGTTTCTTGGCTTATTCAAAAAGCAAAGTAAAGCCAAAAAAGCGAGATGGCAATAC
CAAATGCGGCAAAACGGTAGTGGAAGGAAAGGGGTGCGGGGCAGCGGAAGGAAGGGTGGGGCGGGGCGTG
GCGGGGTCTGTGGCTGGGCGCGACGTCACCGACGTTGGAGCCACTCCTTTGACCATGTGTGCGTGTGTGT
ATTATTCGTGTCTCGCCACTCGCCGGTTGTTTTTTTCTTTTTATGCTGCGCTCTCTCTAGCGCCATCTCG
CTTACGCATGCTCAACGCACCGCATGTTGCCGTTTCCTTTTATGCGTCATTTTGGCTCGAAATAGGCAAT
TATTTAAACAAAGATTAGTCAACGAAAACGCTAAAATAAATAAGTCTACAATATGGTTACTTATTGCCAT
GTGTGTGCAGCCAACGATAGCAACAAAAGCAACAACACAGGTGGCTTTCCCTCTTTCACTTTTTGTTTGC
AAGCCGCGTGCGAGCAAGACGGCACGACCGGCAAACGCAATTACGCTGACAAAGAGCAGACGAAGTTTTG
GCGAAAAACATCAAGGCGCCTGATACGAATGCATTTGCAATAACAATTGCGATATTTAATATTGTTTATG
AAGCTGTTTGACTTCAAAACACACAAAAAAAAAAATAAAACAAATTATTTGAAAGAGAATTAGGAATCGG
ACGCTTATCGTTAGGGTAACAACAAGAAATGCTTACTGAGTCACAGCCTCTGGAAAACTGCCGCAAGCCA
GAGAGAGAGAGAAAAAGAGGGAGAGCAGCTTAGACCGCATGTGCTTGTGTGTGAGGCGTCTCTCTCTTCG
TCTCTGTTGCGCAAACGCATAGACTGCACTGAAAAAATCGATTACCTATTTTTTATGAATGAATATTTGC
ACTATTACTATTCAAAACTATTAAGATAGCAATCACATTCAATAGCCAAATACTATACCACCTGAGCGAT
GCAACGAAATGATCAATTTGAGCAAAAATGCTGCATATTTAGGACGGCATCATTATAGAAATGCTTCTTG
CTGTGTACTTTTCTCTCGTCTGGCAGCTGTTTCGCCGTTATTGTTAAAACCGGCTTAAGTTAGGTGTGTT
TTCTACGACTAGTGAATGCCCTACTAGAAGATGTGTGTTGCACAAAATGTCCCTGGAATAACCAATTTGA
AGTGCAGATAGCAGTAAACGTAAGCTAATATGAATATTATTTAACTGTAATGTTTTAATATCGCTGGACA
TTACTAATAAACCCACTATAAACACATGTACATATGTATGTTTTGGCATACAATGAGTAGTTGGGGAAAA
AATGTGTAAAAGCACCGTGACCATCACAGCATAAAGATAACCAGCTGAAGTATCGAATATGAGTAACCCC
CAAATTGAATCACATGCCGCAACTGATAGGACCCATGGAAGTACACTCTTCATGGCGATATACAAGACAC
ACACAAGCACGAACACCCAGTTGCGGAGGAAATTCTCCGTAAATGAAAACCCAATCGGCGAACAATTCAT
ACCCATATATGGTAAAAGTTTTGAACGCGACTTGAGAGCGGAGAGCATTGCGGCTGATAAGGTTTTAGCG
CTAAGCGGGCTTTATAAAACGGGCTGCGGGACCAGTTTTCATATCACTACCGTTTGAGTTCTTGTGCTGT
GTGGATACTCCTCCCGACACAAAGCCGCTCCATCAGCCAGCAGTCGTCTAATCCAGAGACCCCGGATCGG
GGTACCAACATGGACGCACAAACACGACGACGTGAGCGTCGCGCTGAGAAACAAGCTCAATGGAAAGCTG
CAAACGGTGGATCTCCTCCACATATGGCTTACCCATACGATGTTCCAGATTACGCTCCTCCAAGCTTGAA
TTCTATGGCTCACACACACCTGGGACGCGCCGTGAAAAACATTGAGGCGCCACGCCCGTTGAAGACACAA
TCGCGATCGTCGTTGAAGAACAGCTACCTGGTGATCGAGGAGCTAATCCAGTTGATAGACAACGTGACCG
TCGGTCTTCAGTCGTGCAACACCACGCCGGAATCGATCACGCTGCTCCTGCACAACCTCCGGGTGCATGG
ACCGCAACTGGAGGCGGTGTCCAAGGATACACTGGACCGGGCCTTCGTCGTTTTCCGCAACGCTTCGCAG
GACGAACGGCTGAATATAACGACGCGCCTCAAGCTGCTCGAACTCATCGAGCTGCGCGCCAAGAGCTGGG
ACAATGACGACACAATCGCGTACTACAAGTCCAAGCAGCAGATCTCCAACGTGGAGCTGCCTTCGGAATA
CCAGTACGATGCCGGCGTGCAGCCTGGCGCCTTCAGCACCTCCCCCACATTCGGCGTCAGCGGCGGTGTT
GGTGGCGTTAACGATGGAGCCGCAGCCGCCGCTGCCGCCGTCTTCAATGCAGCATCTGCAGCTGCAGCCG
CCCAAGCTGCGGCCATTGCGGCCGTGGGCACATCCAACCAGCAGCACATGCTGCTGCCGCCCGGTGAGGT
CATTCGTAATTCGGGCAAGTTCCCCAAACCGACCAAGATTCCTGGCAAGACGTACTGCAAGGACGAGGTC
GTGATTCGCAATGCTGACTCCGGCAAAGTAATGGGCATCAAGGGGCGTCGCGTGCACATGATCGAGGAGC
TAAGCGAAACCATTATATCGTTTCAAAGAGTCAACCCGGGTGCCAAGGAGCGTTTGGTGCAGATTACTGG
TCCAGCTGAGGATAAAATTAACTATGCCAAACAACTGATGGAGGACACCATTCGTCGGAACGCCTCGCCG
GTGCGCCTGGAACCCGCTCCTGCCGTTGGAGGATCCTGCTCCTCGCTTAACTCGTCCAACTCGGACGACG
CCATTGTGCAACCAAGAACGCCAACCGGAAGCAGTTTGGCCAACCGGCTAAGCTTCAACTCGGCCCAAAA
CTTCATGACCGCCACCGCTGCTGCACAGCAGATCTCGCAGCAGATGCACCACCAAACGCATCACCTGCAG
CACCAACAGCAGCAGCAGGTCGCCGCAGTAGCCGCCGCAGCAGCAGCGGCGGCACATGCTCAGGCGACAG
CCGCTGCCGGTAAAGTCTTGCGCCCCAATCAACAGCTGCTAATGCACTCATATTCCACAAACGATGCTTC
CGTAGGTGAATACAAGTTCACGGTCAACGTGGGCCAGCACCTGATCAAGATCACCGGCGACTGCTGCGAA
CTAGTGCGCGTGGCCAAACTCGTGCTCGATGACTATTTTAGCAGCTCGGAGTTTCTGGCATCCATTGAGG
CTGGCGCCGCCTTCGACGGCACTTCGCTGGTGACCACGCCATCGACTCCGCTTCCCGGAGCCGGGCCGCC
GCAATTTTGGCTGCCCGGCACGGACAGTGGCATTGGACTGAATTGCGTTGTTTCCTCGTCAGCGAACAAC
AATGGTGAAGGCGACGACGAGGTGTTCGCTGAGCCCAGCAATGGAGGATCATCGACTAGCAATCAGAATG
GACTGGCCAGATCGCGTCGCAGCCACTTTTCGCGCAAGGAGTCCACGCCGGAGACCAAGGGCGCTCGGGA
AAAGGGTGACTTGGACGATTTGGCAGGCACCAATTCCTTGAAAAGCAATGCATCTCGCGTTTCTTACGAT
ATTGAACACTTGCTCTACTACTCCATGAGTCCGCACTCGTGGACCCTGCCCACCGACTGGCAAAAGGACC
AGGAGACAGCGCCCTCGATTCTGCGCAACAAGGATCTGCAGGATGAGAGCCAGCGCTTCGATGGTGATAA
GTATCTGGCCAGCATTAAGACGGCCGCCAAGCGAGACATTGTGGCTGCCGATGAGGTCGAGACTCTGGAC
GAATAAGGGCCCGCGGTTCGAAGGTAAGCCTATCCCTAACCCTCTCCTCGGTCTCGATTCTACGCGTACC
GGTCATCATCACCATCACCATTGAGTTTAAACCCGCTGATCAGCCTCGACTGTGCCTTCTAAGGCCTGAG
CTCGCTGATCAGCCTCGATCGAGGATCCAGACATGATAAGATACATTGATGAGTTTGGACAAACCACAAC
TAGAATGCAGTGAAAAAAATGCTTTATTTGTGAAATTTGTGATGCTATTGCTTTATTTGTAACCATTATA
AGCTGCAATAAACAAGTTAACAACAACAATTGCATTCATTTTATGTTTCAGGTTCAGGGGGAGGTGTGGG
AGGTTTTTTAAAGCAAGTAAAACCTCTACAAATGTGGTATGGCTGATTATGATCAGTCGACCGATGCCCT
TGAGAGCCTTCAACCCAGTCAGCTCCTTCCGGTGGGCGCGGGGCATGACTATCGTCGCCGCACTTATGAC
TGTCTTCTTTATCATGCAACTCGTAGGACAGGTGCCGGCAGCGCTCTGGGTCATTTTCGGCGAGGACCGC
TTTCGCTGGAGCGCGACGATGATCGGCCTGTCGCTTGCGGTATTCGGAATCTTGCACGCCCTCGCTCAAG
CCTTCGTCACTGGTCCCGCCACCAAACGTTTCGGCGAGAAGCAGGCCATTATCGCCGGCATGGCGGCCGA
CGCGCTGGGCTACGTCTTGCTGGCGTTCGCGACGCGAGGCTGGATGGCCTTCCCCATTATGATTCTTCTC
GCTTCCGGCGGCATCGGGATGCCCGCGTTGCAGGCCATGCTGTCCAGGCAGGTAGATGACGACCATCAGG
GACAGCTTCAAGGCCAGCAAAAGGCCAGGAACCGTAAAAAGGCCGCGTTGCTGGCGTTTTTCCATAGGCT
CCGCCCCCCTGACGAGCATCACAAAAATCGACGCTCAAGTCAGAGGTGGCGAAACCCGACAGGACTATAA
AGATACCAGGCGTTTCCCCCTGGAAGCTCCCTCGTGCGCTCTCCTGTTCCGACCCTGCCGCTTACCGGAT
ACCTGTCCGCCTTTCTCCCTTCGGGAAGCGTGGCGCTTTCTCATAGCTCACGCTGTAGGTATCTCAGTTC
GGTGTAGGTCGTTCGCTCCAAGCTGGGCTGTGTGCACGAACCCCCCGTTCAGCCCGACCGCTGCGCCTTA
TCCGGTAACTATCGTCTTGAGTCCAACCCGGTAAGACACGACTTATCGCCACTGGCAGCAGCCACTGGTA
ACAGGATTAGCAGAGCGAGGTATGTAGGCGGTGCTACAGAGTTCTTGAAGTGGTGGCCTAACTACGGCTA
CACTAGAAGGACAGTATTTGGTATCTGCGCTCTGCTGAAGCCAGTTACCTTCGGAAAAAGAGTTGGTAGC
TCTTGATCCGGCAAACAAACCACCGCTGGTAGCGGTGGTTTTTTTGTTTGCAAGCAGCAGATTACGCGCA
GAAAAAAAGGATCTCAAGAAGATCCTTTGATCTTTTCTACGGGGTCTGACGCTCAGTGGAACGAAAACTC
ACGTTAAGGGATTTTGGTCATGAGATTATCAAAAAGGATCTTCACCTAGATCCTTTTAAATTAAAAATGA
AGTTTTAAATCAATCTAAAGTATATATGAGTAAACTTGGTCTGACAGTTACCAATGCTTAATCAGTGAGG
CACCTATCTCAGCGATCTGTCTATTTCGTTCATCCATAGTTGCCTGACTCCCCGTCGTGTAGATAACTAC
GATACGGGAGGGCTTACCATCTGGCCCCAGTGCTGCAATGATACCGCGAGACCCACGCTCACCGGCTCCA
GATTTATCAGCAATAAACCAGCCAGCCGGAAGGGCCGAGCGCAGAAGTGGTCCTGCAACTTTATCCGCCT
CCATCCAGTCTATTAATTGTTGCCGGGAAGCTAGAGTAAGTAGTTCGCCAGTTAATAGTTTGCGCAACGT
TGTTGCCATTGCTGCAGGCATCGTGGTGTCACGCTCGTCGTTTGGTATGGCTTCATTCAGCTCCGGTTCC
CAACGATCAAGGCGAGTTACATGATCCCCCATGTTGTGCAAAAAAGCGGTTAGCTCCTTCGGTCCTCCGA
TCGTTGTCAGAAGTAAGTTGGCCGCAGTGTTATCACTCATGGTTATGGCAGCACTGCATAATTCTCTTAC
TGTCATGCCATCCGTAAGATGCTTTTCTGTGACTGGTGAGTACTCAACCAAGTCATTCTGAGAATAGTGT
ATGCGGCGACCGAGTTGCTCTTGCCCGGCGTCAACACGGGATAATACCGCGCCACATAGCAGAACTTTAA
AAGTGCTCATCATTGGAAAACGTTCTTCGGGGCGAAAACTCTCAAGGATCTTACCGCTGTTGAGATCCAG
TTCGATGTAACCCACTCGTGCACCCAACTGATCTTCAGCATCTTTTACTTTCACCAGCGTTTCTGGGTGA
GCAAAAACAGGAAGGCAAAATGCCGCAAAAAAGGGAATAAGGGCGACACGGAAATGTTGAATACTCATAC
TCTTCCTTTTTCAATATTATTGAAGCATTTATCAGGGTTATTGTCTCATGAGCGGATACATATTTGAATG
TATTTAGAAAAATAAACAAATAGGGGTTCCGCGCACATTTCCCCGAAAAGTGCCACCTGACGTCTAAGAA
ACCATTATTATCATGACATTAACCTATAAAAATAGGCGTATCACGAGGCCCTTTCGTCTTCAAGAATTAA
TTCTATATTCTAAAAACACAAATGATACTTCTAAAAAAAAAT
